>Addgene plasmid #123827 | MTK4a_014 | addgene full sequence | sequence record 249773 | Addgene NGS Result
GTGAGTTTTCGTTCCACTGAGCGTCAGACCCCGTAGAAAAGATCAAAGGATCTTCTTGAGATCCTTTTTT
TCTGCGCGTAATCTGCTGCTTGCAAACAAAAAAACCACCGCTACCAGCGGTGGTTTGTTTGCCGGATCAA
GAGCTACCAACTCTTTTTCCGAAGGTAACTGGCTTCAGCAGAGCGCAGATACCAAATACTGTTCTTCTAG
TGTAGCCGTAGTTAGGCCACCACTTCAAGAACTCTGTAGCACCGCCTACATACCTCGCTCTGCTAATCCT
GTTACCAGTGGCTGCTGCCAGTGGCGATAAGTCGTGTCTTACCGGGTTGGACTCAAGACGATAGTTACCG
GATAAGGCGCAGCGGTCGGGCTGAACGGGGGGTTCGTGCACACAGCCCAGCTTGGAGCGAACGACCTACA
CCGAACTGAGATACCTACAGCGTGAGCTATGAGAAAGCGCCACGCTTCCCGAAGGGAGAAAGGCGGACAG
GTATCCGGTAAGCGGCAGGGTCGGAACAGGAGAGCGCACGAGGGAGCTTCCAGGGGGAAACGCCTGGTAT
CTTTATAGTCCTGTCGGGTTTCGCCACCTCTGACTTGAGCGTCGATTTTTGTGATGCTCGTCAGGGGGGC
GGAGCCTATGGAAAAACGCCAGCAACGCGGCCTTTTTACGGTTCCTGGCCTTTTGCTGGCCTTTTGCTCA
CATGTTCTTTCCTGCGTTATCCCCTGATTCTGTGGATAACCGTAGTCGGTCTCAATCCGGAAGCGGAGCT
ACTAACTTCAGCCTGCTGAAGCAGGCTGGTGACGTGGAGGAGAACCCTGGACCTCCCAAGAAGAAGAGGA
AGGTGGAGGACGCCGGATCCGTGAGCGTGATCAAGCCCGAGATGAAGATCAAGCTGTGCATGAGGGGCAC
CGTGAACGGCCACAACTTCGTGATCGAGGGCGAGGGCAAGGGCAACCCCTACGAGGGCACCCAGATCCTG
GACCTGAACGTGACCGAGGGCGCCCCCCTGCCCTTCGCCTACGACATCCTGACCACCGTGTTCCAGTACG
GCAACAGGGCCTTCACCAAGTACCCCGCCGACATCCAGGACTACTTCAAGCAGACCTTCCCCGAGGGCTA
CCACTGGGAGAGGAGCATGACCTACGAGGACCAGGGCATCTGCACCGCCACCAGCAACATCAGCATGAGG
GGCGACTGCTTCTTCTACGACATCAGGTTCGACGGCACCAACTTCCCCCCCAACGGCCCCGTGATGCAGA
AGAAGACCCTGAAGTGGGAGCCCAGCACCGAGAAGATGTACGTGGAGGACGGCGTGCTGAAGGGCGACGT
GAACATGAGGCTGCTGCTGGAGGGCGGCGGCCACTACAGGTGCGACTTCAAGACCACCTACAAGGCCAAG
AAGGAGGTGAGGCTGCCCGACGCCCACAAGATCGACCACAGGATCGAGATCCTGAAGCACGACAAGGACT
ACAACAAGGTGAAGCTGTACGAGAACGCCGTGGCCAGGTACTCCATGCTGCCCAGCCAGGCCTAACTCGA
GTGGCTGAGACCAGACCAATAAAAAACGCCCGGCGGCAACCGAGCGTTCTGAACAAATCCAGATGGAGTT
CTGAGGTCATTACTGGATCTATCAACAGGAGTCCAAGCGAGCTCGATATCAAATTACGCCCCGCCCTGCC
ACTCATCGCAGTACTGTTGTAATTCATTAAGCATTCTGCCGACATGGAAGCCATCACAAACGGCATGATG
AACCTGAATCGCCAGCGGCATCAGCACCTTGTCGCCTTGCGTATAATATTTGCCCATGGTGAAAACGGGG
GCGAAGAAGTTGTCCATATTGGCCACGTTTAAATCAAAACTGGTGAAACTCACCCAGGGATTGGCTGAAA
CGAAAAACATATTCTCAATAAACCCTTTAGGGAAATAGGCCAGGTTTTCACCGTAACACGCCACATCTTG
CGAATATATGTGTAGAAACTGCCGGAAATCGTCGTGGTATTCACTCCAGAGCGATGAAAACGTTTCAGTT
TGCTCATGGAAAACGGTGTAACAAGGGTGAACACTATCCCATATCACCAGCTCACCGTCTTTCATTGCCA
TACGAAATTCCGGATGAGCATTCATCAGGCGGGCAAGAATGTGAATAAAGGCCGGATAAAACTTGTGCTT
ATTTTTCTTTACGGTCTTTAAAAAGGCCGTAATATCCAGCTGAACGGTCTGGTTATAGGTACATTGAGCA
ACTGACTGAAATGCCTCAAAATGTTCTTTACGATGCCATTGGGATATATCAACGGTGGTATATCCAGTGA
TTTTTTTCTCCATTTTAGCTTCCTTAGCTCCTGAAAATCTCGATAACTCAAAAAATACGCCCGGTAGTGA
TCTTATTTCATTATGGTGAAAGTTGGAACCTCTTACGTGCCCGATCAATCATGACCAAAATCCCTTAAC
Features (pLannotate 1.2.2; 5 found; start..end, strand, type, name):
     56..644     +  rep_origin     ori: high-copy-number ColE1/pMB1/pBR322/pUC origin of replication
    861..1532    +  CDS            hmAzami-Green: humanized monomeric Azami-Green fluorescent protein mammalian codon-optimized
   1559..1593    -  terminator     lambda t0 terminator: minimal transcription terminator from phage lambda (Scholtissek and Grosse, 1987)
   1667..2323    -  CDS            cat: CAT_ECOLX - Experimental evidence at protein level: Swiss-Prot protein existence level 1. This enzyme is an effector of chloramphenicol resistance in bacteria. From Escherichia coli. This protein is used as a marker in many commonly used cloning vectors, such as pACYC184.
   2324..2421    -  promoter       cat promoter: promoter of the E. coli cat gene encoding chloramphenicol acetyltransferase
