[The description below was written by a language model from this plasmid's Addgene catalogue record and pLannotate feature annotations shown in this document.]
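Description:
MTK4a_014 is a small (about 2.4 kb) part plasmid from the Mammalian Toolkit (MTK), a modular hierarchical cloning system for assembling genetic circuits for mammalian cells. It is built on the MTK0_027 part-entry backbone, into which the insert was placed through BsmBI sites that were destroyed during cloning. Although catalogued as a mammalian expression vector, the plasmid is really a storage and donor vector. The feature table shows only a high-copy ColE1/pUC-type origin for propagation in E. coli, a chloramphenicol acetyltransferase gene driven by its own cat promoter for chloramphenicol selection, and a lambda t0 terminator lying between the resistance cassette and the insert. No mammalian promoter or polyadenylation signal is annotated, which fits a part meant to receive these elements from other toolkit components during assembly.

The payload is a synthetic P2A::NLS::mAzamiGreen cassette. The annotation picks up only the mammalian codon-optimised monomeric Azami-Green coding sequence. The P2A and nuclear localisation signal named in the catalogue entry are not separately annotated and presumably lie in the unannotated stretch just upstream of it. As a Type 4a part, it occupies the C-terminal coding position of a transcription unit. When joined in frame behind an upstream coding sequence, the P2A peptide causes ribosomal skipping, so the gene of interest and the fluorescent protein are produced as separate polypeptides from a single transcript. The NLS then concentrates the green signal in the nucleus. The part therefore serves as a co-expression reporter, marking cells that express the assembled transcription unit and giving a compact nuclear signal useful for imaging and cell identification.
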