Addgene plasmid #123827: MTK4a_014
Purpose: Encodes a nuclear localized mAzamiGreen coexpression cassette as a Type 4a part to be used in the MTK system
Depositing lab: Hana El-Samad. Publication: A Toolkit for Rapid Modular Construction of Biological Circuits in Mammalian Cells. Fonseca JP, Bonny AR, Kumar GR, Ng AH, Town J, Wu QC, Aslankoohi E, Chen SY, Dods G, Harrigan P, Osimiri LC, Kistler AL, El-Samad H. ACS Synth Biol. 2019 Nov 15;8(11):2593-2606. doi: 10.1021/acssynbio.9b00322. Epub 2019 Nov 5. PubMed 31686495.
Backbone
  Vector backbone: MTK0_027
  Vector type: Mammalian Expression
Growth in bacteria
  Bacterial resistance: Chloramphenicol, 25 μg/mL
  Growth temperature: 37°C
  Growth strain: DH5alpha
  Copy number: Unknown
Gene/Insert
  Gene/Insert name: P2A::NLS::mAzamiGreen
  Species: Synthetic
  Cloning method: Restriction Enzyme; 5′ cloning site BsmBI (destroyed during cloning); 3′ cloning site BsmBI (destroyed during cloning)
Terms and licenses: Academic/Nonprofit Terms; Industry Terms: Not Available to Industry
Depositor comments: Type 4a parts are used for C-terminal coding sequences in the MTK system Please visit https://www.biorxiv.org/content/10.1101/506188v2 for BioRxiv preprint
How to cite: MTK4a_014 was a gift from Hana El-Samad (Addgene plasmid # 123827 ; http://n2t.net/addgene:123827 ; RRID:Addgene_123827)
